Addgene plasmid #244682: CL20_mEGFP_FOidr_130
Purpose: Express mEGFP-tagged intrinsically disordered protein (IDR), FOidr_130, derived from human fusion protein PAX5_BZW1; PAX5_CBFA2T3; PAX5_FOXP1; PAX5_JAK2; PAX5_NCOA5; PAX5_NOL4L; PAX5_PAX5; PAX5_ZCCHC7; PAX5_ZNF521; ZCCHC7_PAX5
Depositing lab: Richard Kriwacki. Depositing organization: St. Jude Children's Research Hospital. Publication: Proteome-wide computational analyses reveal links between protein condensate formation and RNA biology. Maiti S, Tripathi S, Baggett DW, Phillips AH, Park CG, Wang J, Wahiduzzaman, Freyaldenhoven WT, Kinger S, Pioso BJ, Bollinger JC, Somjee R, Lang B, Babu MM, Kriwacki RW. Sci Adv. 2025 Dec 5;11(49):eady1420. doi: 10.1126/sciadv.ady1420. Epub 2025 Dec 3. PubMed 41337585.
Backbone
  Vector backbone: CL20
  Vector type: Mammalian Expression
Growth in bacteria
  Bacterial resistance: Ampicillin, 100 μg/mL
  Growth temperature: 37°C
  Growth strain: NEB Stable
  Copy number: High Copy
Gene/Insert
  Gene/Insert name: FOidr_130
  Species: H. sapiens (human)
  Mutation: Unmutated
  Tag / fusion protein: monomeric EGFP (N terminal on insert)
  Cloning method: Restriction Enzyme; 5′ cloning site Unknown (unknown if destroyed)
Terms and licenses: Academic/Nonprofit Terms; Industry Terms: Not Available to Industry
Depositor comments: PAX5_BZW1_134_228; PAX5_CBFA2T3_134_228; PAX5_FOXP1_134_228; PAX5_JAK2_134_228; PAX5_NCOA5_26_120; PAX5_NOL4L_134_228; PAX5_PAX5_320_414; PAX5_ZCCHC7_134_228; PAX5_ZNF521_134_228; ZCCHC7_PAX5_322_416
How to cite: CL20_mEGFP_FOidr_130 was a gift from Richard Kriwacki (Addgene plasmid # 244682 ; http://n2t.net/addgene:244682 ; RRID:Addgene_244682)
