[The description below was written by a language model from this plasmid's Addgene catalogue record and pLannotate feature annotations shown in this document.]
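Description:
CL20_mEGFP_FOidr_130 is a 7,365 nt mammalian expression plasmid built on the CL20 backbone. The catalogue lists it only as a mammalian expression vector, but the feature table shows the architecture of an HIV-1-derived, self-inactivating lentiviral transfer vector. It is maintained in E. coli through a high-copy ColE1/pUC-type origin and an ampicillin resistance gene (β-lactamase). The recorded growth strain, NEB Stable, is one commonly chosen for repeat-containing viral vectors. The lentiviral frame consists of a CMV enhancer placed upstream of a truncated 5' LTR, the Ψ packaging signal with a partial gag fragment, the cPPT/CTS, the Rev response element, and a ΔU3 3' LTR fragment followed by a rabbit β-globin polyadenylation signal. Short vif, rev and nef matches appear to be residual viral sequence rather than functional genes. An SV40 origin with a poly(A) signal and lac promoter/operator remnants sit in the plasmid backbone. No mammalian selection marker is annotated.

The payload is an internal CMV enhancer/promoter driving monomeric EGFP fused at the N terminus of FOidr_130, an unmutated human intrinsically disordered region. The insert is annotated as a 285 nt PAX5 fragment, which matches the 95-residue windows given in the depositor comments. This same segment is shared by a set of PAX5-containing oncogenic fusion proteins, including PAX5 fusions with JAK2, FOXP1, CBFA2T3, ZNF521, ZCCHC7, NCOA5, NOL4L and BZW1. The construct is intended for expressing the fluorescently tagged IDR in mammalian cells. Given the associated study of protein condensate formation, its likely use is imaging whether the region forms condensates, although the record does not describe the assay.
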