Features (pLannotate 1.2.2; 29 found; start..end, strand, type, name):
    199..254     -  polyA_signal   β-globin poly(A) signal: rabbit β-globin polyadenylation signal (Gil and Proudfoot, 1987)
    340..475     -  LTR            3' LTR (ΔU3) (fragment): self-inactivating 3' long terminal repeat (LTR) from HIV-1
    477..545     -  CDS            nef (fragment): NEF_HV1Z2 - Experimental evidence at protein level: Swiss-Prot protein existence level 1. Extracellular Nef protein targets CD4(+) T-lymphocytes for apoptosis by interacting with CXCR4 surface receptors. From Human immunodeficiency virus type 1 group M subtype D (isolate Z2/CDC-Z34) (HIV-1).
    571..855     -  CDS            PAX5 (fragment): PAX5_HUMAN - Experimental evidence at protein level: Swiss-Prot protein existence level 1. (Microbial infection) Plays an essential role in the maintenance of Epstein-Barr virus genome copy number within the host cell by promoting EBNA1/oriP-dependent binding and transcription (PubMed:31941781). Participates also in the inhibition of lytic EBV reactivation by modulating viral BZLF1 activity (PubMed:23678172). From Homo sapiens (Human).
    898..1614    -  CDS            mEGFP: mEGFP is a basic (constitutively fluorescent) green fluorescent protein published in 2002, derived from Aequorea victoria. It has moderate acid sensitivity.
   1628..1665    -  misc_feature   MCS (fragment): multiple cloning site
   1664..1680    -  promoter       tight TRE promoter (fragment): Tet-responsive promoter PTight, consisting of seven tet operator sequences followed by the minimal CMV promoter
   1696..1899    -  promoter       CMV promoter: human cytomegalovirus (CMV) immediate early promoter
   1900..2203    -  enhancer       CMV enhancer: human cytomegalovirus immediate early enhancer
   2271..2287    -  misc_feature   MCS (fragment): multiple cloning site
   2287..2312    -  CDS            Rev (fragment): human immunodeficiency virus 1 (HIV-1) Rev protein; rev; enhances nuclear export of unspliced and incompletely spliced viral mRNAs
   2689..2922    -  misc_feature   RRE: The Rev response element (RRE) of HIV-1 allows for Rev-dependent mRNA export from the nucleus to the cytoplasm.
   3056..3139    -  CDS            vif (fragment): VIF_HV1BR - Experimental evidence at protein level: Swiss-Prot protein existence level 1. Counteracts the innate antiviral activity of host APOBEC3F and APOBEC3G. Forms a complex with host APOBEC3F and APOBEC3G thus preventing the entry of these lethally hypermutating enzymes into progeny virions. Recruits an active E3 ubiquitin ligase complex composed of elongin BC, CUL5, and RBX2 to induce polyubiquitination of APOBEC3G and APOBEC3F. In turn, they are directed to the 26S proteasome for degradation. Vif interaction with APOBEC3G also blocks its cytidine deaminase activity in a proteasome-inde
   3282..3399    -  misc_feature   cPPT/CTS: central polypurine tract and central termination sequence of HIV-1
   3548..3907    -  CDS            HIV-1 gag (fragment): gag protein from human immunodeficiency virus 1; gag
   3891..4016    -  misc_feature   HIV-1 Ψ: packaging signal of human immunodeficiency virus type 1
   4063..4320    -  LTR            5' LTR (truncated): truncated 5' long terminal repeat (LTR) from HIV-1
   4322..4701    -  enhancer       CMV enhancer: human cytomegalovirus immediate early enhancer
   4732..4836    +  promoter       AmpR promoter: bla
   4837..5697    +  CDS            AmpR: β-lactamase; bla; confers resistance to ampicillin, carbenicillin, and related antibiotics
   5868..6456    +  rep_origin     ori: high-copy-number ColE1/pMB1/pBR322/pUC origin of replication
   6639..6693    +  CDS            lacI (fragment): lac repressor; lacI; The lac repressor binds to the lac operator to inhibit transcription in E. coli. This inhibition can be relieved by adding lactose or isopropyl-β-D-thiogalactopyranoside (IPTG).
   6695..6829    -  polyA_signal   SV40 poly(A) signal: SV40 polyadenylation signal
   6849..6984    -  rep_origin     SV40 ori: SV40 origin of replication
   7008..7030    -  promoter       SV40 promoter (fragment): SV40 enhancer and early promoter
   7037..7076    +  CDS            lacI (fragment): lac repressor; lacI; The lac repressor binds to the lac operator to inhibit transcription in E. coli. This inhibition can be relieved by adding lactose or isopropyl-β-D-thiogalactopyranoside (IPTG).
   7089..7110    +  protein_bind   CAP binding site: CAP binding activates transcription in the presence of cAMP. E. coli catabolite activator protein
   7125..7155    +  promoter       lac promoter: promoter for the E. coli lac operon
   7163..7179    +  protein_bind   lac operator: The lac repressor binds to the lac operator to inhibit transcription in E. coli. This inhibition can be relieved by adding lactose or isopropyl-β-D-thiogalactopyranoside (IPTG). lac repressor encoded by lacI
>Addgene plasmid #244682 | CL20_mEGFP_FOidr_130 | addgene full sequence | sequence record 488153 | Addgene NGS Result
AAAAAAAATCTAACCTCAAGTCAAGGCTTTTCTATGGAATAAGGAATGGACAGCAGGGGGCTGTTTCATA
TACTGATGACCTCTTTATAGCCAACCTTTGTTCATGGCAGCCAGCATATGGGCATATGTTGCCAAACTCT
AAACCAAATACTCATTCTGATGTTTTAAATGATTTGCCCTCCCATATGTCCTTCCGAGTGAGAGACACAA
AAAATTCCAACACACTATTGCAATGAAAATAAATTTCCTTTATTAGCCAGAAGTCAGATGCTCAAGGGGC
TTCATGATGTCCCCATAATTTTTGGCAGAGGGAAAAAGATCTGCTAGCTCGAGCAGCTGAAGCTTTATTG
AGGCTTAAGCAGTGGGTTCCCTAGTTAGCCAGAGAGCTCCCAGGCTCAGATCTGGTCTAACCAGAGAGAC
CCAGTACAGGCAAAAAGCAGATCTTGTCTTCTTTGGGAGTGAATTAGCCCTTCCAGTCCCCCCTTTTCTT
TTAAAAAGTGGCTAAGATCTACAGCTGCCTTGTAAGTCATTGGTCTTAAAGGTACCGTAATCTTATCTAG
AACCGGTTCACAGATCCCCACGCATCTGTTTACGCAAAAAATCGCGTCCGGGCAGGCTGTGTCCGTTCGG
GACTGGCGACTCTTGGATACCTTCGTCACGCTTACGCTTGTTCGTGTCCGCGCTTGGACTGGTAATACCT
AAAATTCCGGAAATGCTATAAGAACTACCTGCAGAGTCTGTGCTCACGCTGGAGACCTGTGTGACGCTCC
CAGTTGACACAATAGAATGAGAACTGGCCGGCACCGGTTGATTAGGGGGTTGTTGAACTTTAGTACGGAT
GATGCGATTGATTGACCGGGAAGCGGCCGCACTTCCCCCGGAGCCTCCGCTTCCGCCCTTGTACAGCTCG
TCCATGCCGAGAGTGATCCCGGCGGCGGTCACGAACTCCAGCAGGACCATGTGATCGCGCTTCTCGTTGG
GGTCTTTGCTCAGCTTGGACTGGGTGCTCAGGTAGTGGTTGTCGGGCAGCAGCACGGGGCCGTCGCCGAT
GGGGGTGTTCTGCTGGTAGTGGTCGGCGAGCTGCACGCTGCCGTCCTCGATGTTGTGGCGGATCTTGAAG
TTCACCTTGATGCCGTTCTTCTGCTTGTCGGCCATGATATAGACGTTGTGGCTGTTGTAGTTGTACTCCA
GCTTGTGCCCCAGGATGTTGCCGTCCTCCTTGAAGTCGATGCCCTTCAGCTCGATGCGGTTCACCAGGGT
GTCGCCCTCGAACTTCACCTCGGCGCGGGTCTTGTAGTTGCCGTCGTCCTTGAAGAAGATGGTGCGCTCC
TGGACGTAGCCTTCGGGCATGGCGGACTTGAAGAAGTCGTGCTGCTTCATGTGGTCGGGGTAGCGGCTGA
AGCACTGCACGCCGTAGGTCAGGGTGGTCACGAGGGTGGGCCAGGGCACGGGCAGCTTGCCGGTGGTGCA
GATGAACTTCAGGGTCAGCTTGCCGTAGGTGGCATCGCCCTCGCCCTCGCCGGACACGCTGAACTTGTGG
CCGTTTACGTCGCCGTCCAGCTCGACCAGGATGGGCACCACCCCGGTGAACAGCTCCTCGCCCTTGCTCA
CCATGGTGGCGACCGGTGGATCCCGGGCCCGCGGTACCGTCGACTGCAGAATTCGGTTCACTAAACGAGC
CCGGTTCACTAAACGAGCTCTGCTTATATAGACCTCCCACCGTACACGCCTACCGCCCATTTGCGTCAAT
GGGGCGGAGTTGTTACGACATTTTGGAAAGTCCCGTTGATTTTGGTGCCAAAACAAACTCCCATTGACGT
CAATGGGGTGGAGACTTGGAAATCCCCGTGAGTCAAACCGCTATCCACGCCCATTGATGTACTGCCAAAA
CCGCATCACCATGGTAATAGCGATGACTAATACGTAGATGTACTGCCAAGTAGGAAAGTCCCATAAGGTC
ATGTACTGGGCATAATGCCAGGCGGGCCATTTACCGTCATTGACGTCAATAGGGGGCGTACTTGGCATAT
GATACACTTGATGTACTGCCAAGTGGGCAGTTTACCGTAAATACTCCACCCATTGACGTCAATGGAAAGT
CCCTATTGGCGTTACTATGGGAACATACGTCATTATTGACGTCAATGGGCGGGGGTCGTTGGGCGGTCAG
CCAGGCGGGCCATTTACCGTAAGTTATGTAACGCGGAACTCCATATATGGGCTATGAACTAATGACCCCG
TAATTGATTACTATTAATAACTAGCACGCGTTCGAAGCTTGAGCTCGGTCCCCTCGGGGTTGGGAGGTGG
GTCTGAAACGATAATGGTGAATATCCCTGCCTAACTCTATTCACTATAGAAAGTACAGCAAAAACTATTC
TTAAACCTACCAAGCCTCCTACTATCATTATGAATAATTTTATATACCACAGCCAATTTGTTATGTTAAA
CCAATTCCACAAACTTGCCCATTTATCTAATTCCAATAATTCTTGTTCATTCTTTTCTTGCTGGTTTTGC
GATTCTTCAATTAAGGAGTGTATTAAGCTTGTGTAATTGTTAATTTCTCTGTCCCACTCCATCCAGGTCG
TGTGATTCCAAATCTGTTCCAGAGATTTATTACTCCAACTAGCATTCCAAGGCACAGCAGTGGTGCAAAT
GAGTTTTCCAGAGCAACCCCAAATCCCCAGGAGCTGTTGATCCTTTAGGTATCTTTCCACAGCCAGGATT
CTTGCCTGGAGCTGCTTGATGCCCCAGACTGTGAGTTGCAACAGATGCTGTTGCGCCTCAATAGCCCTCA
GCAAATTGTTCTGCTGCTGCACTATACCAGACAATAATTGTCTGGCCTGTACCGTCAGCGTCATTGACGC
TGCGCCCATAGTGCTTCCTGCTGCTCCCAAGAACCCAAGGAACAAAGCTCCTATTCCCACTGCTCTTTTT
TCTCTCTGCACCACTCTTCTCTTTGCCTTGGTGGGTGCTACTCCTAATGGTTCAATTTTTACTACTTTAT
ATTTATATAATTCACTTCTCCAATTGTCCCTCATATCTCCTCCTTATGGTGTTTTACTAAACTTTTCCAT
GTTCTAATCCTCATCCTGTCTACTTGCCACACAATCATCACCTGCCATCTGTTTTCCATAATCCCTAATG
ATCTTTGCTTTTCTTCTTGGCACTACTTTTATGTCACTATTATCTTGTATTACTACTGCCCCTTCACCTT
TCCAGAGGAGCTTTGCTGGTCCTTTCCAAAGTGGATTTCTGCTGTCCCTGTAATAAACCCGAAAATTTTG
AATTTTTGTAATTTGTTTTTGTAATTCTTTAGTTTGTATGTCTGTTGCTATTATGTCTACTATTCTTTCC
CCTGCACTGTACCCCCCAATCCCCCCTTTTCTTTTAAAATTGTGGATGAATACTGCCATTTGTACTGCTG
TCTTAAGATGTTCAGCCTGATCTCTTACCTGTCCTATAATTTTCTTTAATTCTTTATTCATAGATTCTAC
TACTCCTTGACTTTGGGGATTGTAGGGAATTTCCAGGTCTGAAGATCCTGCTGCTTGCTGTGCTTTTTTC
TTACTTTTGTTTTGCTCTTCCTCTATCTTGTCTAAAGCTTCCTTGGTGTCTTTTATCTCTATCCTTTGAT
GCACACAATAGAGGGTTGCTACTGTATTATATAATGATCTAAGTTCTTCTGATCCTGTCTGAAGGGATGG
TTGTAGCTGTCCCAGTATTTGTCTACAGCCTTCTGATGTTTCTAACAGGCCAGTATTAACTGCGAATCGT
TCTAGCTCCCTGCTTGCCCATACTATATGTTTTAATTTATATTTTTTCTTTCCCCCTGGCCTTAACCGAA
TTTTTTCCCATCGCGATCTAATTCTCCCCCGCTTAATACTGACGCTCTCGCACCCATCTCTCTCCTTCTA
GCCTCCGCTAGTCAAAATTTTTGGCGTACTCACCAGTCGCCGCCCCTCGCCTCTTGCCGTGCGCGCTTCA
GCAAGCCGAGTCCTGCGTCGAGAGAGCTCCTCTGGTTTCCCTTTCGCTTTCAAGTCCCTGTTCGGGCGCC
ACTGCTAGAGATTTTCCACACTGACTAAAAGGGTCTGAGGGATCTCTAGTTACCAGAGTCACACAACAGA
CGGGCACACACTACTTGAAGCACTCAAGGCAAGCTTTATTGAGGCTTAAGCAGTGGGTTCCCTAGTTAGC
CAGAGAGCTCCCAGGCTCAGATCTGGTCTAACCAGAGAGACCCAGTACAGGCAAAAAGCAGCTGCTTATA
TGCAGGATCTGAGGGCTCGCCACTCCCCAGTCCCGCCCAGGCCACGCCTCCCATGGTAATAGCGATGACT
AATACGTAGATGTACTGCCAAGTAGGAAAGTCCCATAAGGTCATGTACTGGGCATAATGCCAGGCGGGCC
ATTTACCGTCATTGACGTCAATAGGGGGCGTACTTGGCATATGATACACTTGATGTACTGCCAAGTGGGC
AGTTTACCGTAAATACTCCACCCATTGACGTCAATGGAAAGTCCCTATTGGCGTTACTATGGGAACATAC
GTCATTATTGACGTCAATGGGCGGGGGTCGTTGGGCGGTCAGCCAGGCGGGCCATTTACCGTAAGTTATG
TAACGCGGAACTCCATATATGGGCTATGAACTAATGACCCCGTAATTGATTACTATTAATAACTAGTCAA
TAATCAATGTCGACCCAGGTGGCACTTTTCGGGGAAATGTGCGCGGAACCCCTATTTGTTTATTTTTCTA
AATACATTCAAATATGTATCCGCTCATGAGACAATAACCCTGATAAATGCTTCAATAATATTGAAAAAGG
AAGAGTATGAGTATTCAACATTTCCGTGTCGCCCTTATTCCCTTTTTTGCGGCATTTTGCCTTCCTGTTT
TTGCTCACCCAGAAACGCTGGTGAAAGTAAAAGATGCTGAAGATCAGTTGGGTGCACGAGTGGGTTACAT
CGAACTGGATCTCAACAGCGGTAAGATCCTTGAGAGTTTTCGCCCCGAAGAACGTTTTCCAATGATGAGC
ACTTTTAAAGTTCTGCTATGTGGCGCGGTATTATCCCGTATTGACGCCGGGCAAGAGCAACTCGGTCGCC
GCATACACTATTCTCAGAATGACTTGGTTGAGTACTCACCAGTCACAGAAAAGCATCTTACGGATGGCAT
GACAGTAAGAGAATTATGCAGTGCTGCCATAACCATGAGTGATAACACTGCGGCCAACTTACTTCTGACA
ACGATCGGAGGACCGAAGGAGCTAACCGCTTTTTTGCACAACATGGGGGATCATGTAACTCGCCTTGATC
GTTGGGAACCGGAGCTGAATGAAGCCATACCAAACGACGAGCGTGACACCACGATGCCTGTAGCAATGGC
AACAACGTTGCGCAAACTATTAACTGGCGAACTACTTACTCTAGCTTCCCGGCAACAATTAATAGACTGG
ATGGAGGCGGATAAAGTTGCAGGACCACTTCTGCGCTCGGCCCTTCCGGCTGGCTGGTTTATTGCTGATA
AATCTGGAGCCGGTGAGCGTGGGTCTCGCGGTATCATTGCAGCACTGGGGCCAGATGGTAAGCCCTCCCG
TATCGTAGTTATCTACACGACGGGGAGTCAGGCAACTATGGATGAACGAAATAGACAGATCGCTGAGATA
GGTGCCTCACTGATTAAGCATTGGTAACTGTCAGACCAAGTTTACTCATATATACTTTAGATTGATTTAA
AACTTCATTTTTAATTTAAAAGGATCTAGGTGAAGATCCTTTTTGATAATCTCATGACCAAAATCCCTTA
ACGTGAGTTTTCGTTCCACTGAGCGTCAGACCCCGTAGAAAAGATCAAAGGATCTTCTTGAGATCCTTTT
TTTCTGCGCGTAATCTGCTGCTTGCAAACAAAAAAACCACCGCTACCAGCGGTGGTTTGTTTGCCGGATC
AAGAGCTACCAACTCTTTTTCCGAAGGTAACTGGCTTCAGCAGAGCGCAGATACCAAATACTGTTCTTCT
AGTGTAGCCGTAGTTAGGCCACCACTTCAAGAACTCTGTAGCACCGCCTACATACCTCGCTCTGCTAATC
CTGTTACCAGTGGCTGCTGCCAGTGGCGATAAGTCGTGTCTTACCGGGTTGGACTCAAGACGATAGTTAC
CGGATAAGGCGCAGCGGTCGGGCTGAACGGGGGGTTCGTGCACACAGCCCAGCTTGGAGCGAACGACCTA
CACCGAACTGAGATACCTACAGCGTGAGCTATGAGAAAGCGCCACGCTTCCCGAAGGGAGAAAGGCGGAC
AGGTATCCGGTAAGCGGCAGGGTCGGAACAGGAGAGCGCACGAGGGAGCTTCCAGGGGGAAACGCCTGGT
ATCTTTATAGTCCTGTCGGGTTTCGCCACCTCTGACTTGAGCGTCGATTTTTGTGATGCTCGTCAGGGGG
GCGGAGCCTATGGAAAAACGCCAGCAACGCGGCCTTTTTACGGTTCCTGGCCTTTTGCTGGCCTTTTGCT
CACATGTTCTTTCCTGCGTTATCCCCTGATTCTGTGGATAACCGTATTACCGCCTTTGAGTGAGCTGATA
CCGCTCGCCGCAGCCGAACGACCGAGCGCAGCGAGTCAGTGAGCGAGGAAGCGGAAGAGCGCCCAATACG
CAAACCGCCTCTCCCCGCGCGTTGGCCGATTCATTAATGCAGCGGATCCAGACATGATAAGATACATTGA
TGAGTTTGGACAAACCACAACTAGAATGCAGTGAAAAAAATGCTTTATTTGTGAAATTTGTGATGCTATT
GCTTTATTTGTAACCATTATAAGCTGCAATAAACAAGTTAGCTTTTTGCAAAAGCCTAGGCCTCCAAAAA
AGCCTCCTCACTACTTCTGGAATAGCTCAGAGGCCGAGGCGGCCTCGGCCTCTGCATAAATAAAAAAAAT
TAGTCAGCCATGGGGCGGAGAATGGGCGGAACTGGGCGGAGTTAGGGGCGGGATGGGCGGAGTTAGGGGC
GGGACTATGGTTGCTGACTAATTGAGATGCGGATCCGCTGGCACGACAGGTTTCCCGACTGGAAAGCGGG
CAGTGAGCGCAACGCAATTAATGTGAGTTAGCTCACTCATTAGGCACCCCAGGCTTTACACTTTATGCTT
CCGGCTCGTATGTTGTGTGGAATTGTGAGCGGATAACAATTTCACACAGGAAACAGCTATGACCATGATT
ACGCCAAGCTTGGGCTGCAGGTCGAGGGATCTCCATAAGAGAAGAGGGACAGCTATGACTGGGAGTAGTC
AGGAGAGGAGGAAAAATCTGGCTAGTAAAACATGTAAGGAAAATTTTAGGGATGTTAAAGAAAAAAATAA
CACAAAACAAAATAT
